Addgene plasmid #153537: pAAV-EF1α1.1-Jaws-KGC-GFP-ER2
Purpose: AAV-mediated expression of Jaws-GFP-ER2 under the EF1α promoter (1.1kb short version).
Depositing lab: Edward Boyden. Depositing organization: Massachusetts Institute of Technology. Publication: Noninvasive optical inhibition with a red-shifted microbial rhodopsin. Chuong AS, Miri ML, Busskamp V, Matthews GA, Acker LC, Sorensen AT, Young A, Klapoetke NC, Henninger MA, Kodandaramaiah SB, Ogawa M, Ramanlal SB, Bandler RC, Allen BD, Forest CR, Chow BY, Han X, Lin Y, Tye KM, Roska B, Cardin JA, Boyden ES. Nat Neurosci. 2014 Aug;17(8):1123-9. doi: 10.1038/nn.3752. Epub 2014 Jul 6. PubMed 24997763.
Backbone
  Vector backbone: AAV- EF1α1.1
  Backbone manufacturer: Epoch
  Backbone size w/o insert (bp): 5396
  Total vector size (bp): 7049
  Vector type: Mammalian Expression, AAV
Growth in bacteria
  Bacterial resistance: Ampicillin, 100 μg/mL
  Growth temperature: 37°C
  Growth strain: NEB Stable
  Growth instructions: Can use DH5alpha at 37°C or Stbl3 at 30°C. Carbenicillin is preferred over ampicillin. In DH5alpha this plasmid may act more like a high copy plasmid, although in Stbl3 it may act more like a low copy plasmid.
  Copy number: High Copy
Gene/Insert
  Gene/Insert name: Jaws-KGC-GFP-ER2 (alt names: Jaws; Jaws-KGC-GFP-ER2; Halo57)
  Species: Haloarcula salinarum (stain Shark)
  Insert size (bp): 1653
  Mutation: K200R W214F
  GenBank ID: KM000926.1
  Promoter: EF1α1.1
  Tag / fusion protein: KGC (C terminal on insert); GFP (C terminal on insert); ER2 (C terminal on insert)
  Cloning method: Restriction Enzyme; 5′ cloning site BamHI (not destroyed); 3′ cloning site EcoRI (not destroyed)
  Sequencing primers: 5′ ggatcttggttcattctcaag; 3′ aaagagacagcaaccagg
Terms and licenses: Academic/Nonprofit Terms; Industry Terms: Not Available to Industry
Depositor comments: The plasmid is fully sequenced in the coding sequence regions (opsin-fluorophore and important flanking regions). Multiple digestions were done to verify the vector structure. The construct and the virus were both tested in vitro.
How to cite: pAAV-EF1α1.1-Jaws-KGC-GFP-ER2 was a gift from Edward Boyden (Addgene plasmid # 153537 ; http://n2t.net/addgene:153537 ; RRID:Addgene_153537)
