[The description below was written by a language model from this plasmid's Addgene catalogue record and pLannotate feature annotations shown in this document.]
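Description:
pAAV-EF1α1.1-Jaws-KGC-GFP-ER2 is a 7,049 bp AAV transfer plasmid for mammalian expression of the red-shifted inhibitory opsin Jaws. It is propagated in E. coli from a high-copy ColE1/pUC-type origin with ampicillin (β-lactamase) selection, and the backbone also carries an f1 phage origin. The expression cassette lies between AAV2 inverted terminal repeats, the cis elements needed for replication and packaging of the cassette into recombinant AAV particles. The annotation detects a complete ITR on the 3′ side but only short ITR fragments at the 5′ end. This may reflect the difficulty of sequencing and annotating these hairpin repeats, and the record does not resolve it. ITR instability is consistent with the listed use of recombination-deficient host strains.

Transcription is driven by a shortened, roughly 1.1 kb version of the human EF1α promoter, annotated as the core promoter plus portions of EF1α intron A, which gives broad constitutive expression while saving packaging capacity. The 1,653 bp insert, cloned between BamHI and EcoRI, encodes Jaws (Halo57), a light-driven chloride pump of the halorhodopsin family from the Shark strain of Haloarcula/Halobacterium salinarum, carrying the K200R and W214F mutations. It is fused at its C-terminus to a KGC sequence, GFP (annotated as EGFP) and an ER2 sequence. KGC and ER2 are generally described as Kir2.1-derived trafficking and ER-export signals that improve membrane localisation of opsins, and the GFP marks expressing cells. A WPRE enhances transcript stability and expression, and a human growth hormone polyadenylation signal terminates the message. The construct is intended for producing AAV, or for direct transfection, to silence neurons optogenetically with red light. The depositor notes that both plasmid and virus were tested in vitro.
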