Features (pLannotate 1.2.2; 19 found; start..end, strand, type, name):
     12..39      +  repeat_region  AAV2 ITR (fragment): inverted terminal repeat of adeno-associated virus serotype 2 inverted
     68..95      +  repeat_region  AAV2 ITR (fragment): inverted terminal repeat of adeno-associated virus serotype 2 inverted
    152..218     +  CDS            small t antigen (fragment): SV40 (simian virus 40) small t antigen
    244..297     +  promoter       EF-1α core promoter (fragment): core promoter for human elongation factor EF-1α
    333..544     +  promoter       EF-1α core promoter: core promoter for human elongation factor EF-1α
    545..654     +  intron         EF-1α intron A (fragment): intron upstream of the start codon of human EF-1α
   1280..1483    +  intron         EF-1α intron A: truncated intron upstream of the start codon of human EF-1α
   1505..2332    +  CDS            hop: BACH_HALHS - Experimental evidence at protein level: Swiss-Prot protein existence level 1. Light-driven anion pump. From Halobacterium halobium (strain shark).
   2420..3133    +  CDS            EGFP: EGFP is a basic (constitutively fluorescent) green fluorescent protein published in 1996, derived from Aequorea victoria. It is reported to be a rapidly-maturing weak dimer with moderate acid sensitivity.
   3182..3770    +  misc_feature   WPRE: woodchuck hepatitis virus posttranscriptional regulatory element
   3790..4266    +  polyA_signal   hGH poly(A) signal: human growth hormone polyadenylation signal
   4312..4452    +  repeat_region  AAV2 ITR: inverted terminal repeat of adeno-associated virus serotype 2 inverted
   4457..4508    -  misc_feature   bom (fragment): basis of mobility region from pBR322
   4527..4982    +  rep_origin     f1 ori (sequence partly withheld): f1 bacteriophage origin of replication; arrow indicates direction of (+) strand synthesis
   4983..5032    -  misc_feature   bom (fragment): basis of mobility region from pBR322
   5134..5169    -  CDS            rop (fragment): Rop protein, which maintains plasmids at low copy number; rop
   5264..5368    +  promoter       AmpR promoter: bla
   5369..6229    +  CDS            AmpR: β-lactamase; bla; confers resistance to ampicillin, carbenicillin, and related antibiotics
   6400..6988    +  rep_origin     ori: high-copy-number ColE1/pMB1/pBR322/pUC origin of replication
>Addgene plasmid #153537 | pAAV-EF1α1.1-Jaws-KGC-GFP-ER2 | addgene full sequence | sequence record 323739 | Addgene NGS Result
CCTGCAGGCAGCTGCGCGCTCGCTCGCTCACTGAGGCCGCCCGGGCGTCGGGCGACCTTTGGTCGCCCGG
CCTCAGTGAGCGAGCGAGCGCGCAGAGAGGGAGTGGCCAACTCCATCACTAGGGGTTCCTGCGGCCGCAC
GCGTTGCAAAGATGGATAAAGTTTTAAACAGAGAGGAATCTTTGCAGCTAATGGACCTTCTAGGTCTTGA
AAGGAGTGGGAATTGGCTCCGGTGCCCGTCAGTGGGCAGAGCGCACATCGCCCACAGTCCCCGAGAAGTT
GGGGGGAGGGGTCGGCAGCAAATGGTTAATTAAGGCTCCGGTGCCCGTCAGTGGGCAGAGCGCACATCGC
CCACAGTCCCCGAGAAGTTGGGGGGAGGGGTCGGCAATTGAACCGGTGCCTAGAGAAGGTGGCGCGGGGT
AAACTGGGAAAGTGATGTCGTGTACTGGCTCCGCCTTTTTCCCGAGGGTGGGGGAGAACCGTATATAAGT
GCAGTAGTCGCCGTGAACGTTCTTTTTCGCAACGGGTTTGCCGCCAGAACACAGGTAAGTGCCGTGTGTG
GTTCCCGCGGGCCTGGCCTCTTTACGGGTTATGGCCCTTGCGTGCCTTGAATTACTTCCACCTGGCTGCA
GTACGTGATTCTTGATCCCGAGCTTCGGGTTGGAAGTGGGTGGGAGAGTTCGAGGCCTTGCGCTTAAGGA
GCCCCTTCGCCTCGTGCTTGAGTTGAGGCCTGGCCTGGGCGCTGGGGCCGCCGCGTGCGAATCTGGTGGC
ACCTTCGCGCCTGTCTCGCTGCTTTCGATAAGTCTCTAGCCATTTAAAATTTTTGATGACCTGCTGCGAC
GCTTTTTTTCTGGCAAGATAGTCTTGTAAATGCGGGCCAAGATCTGCACACTGGTATTTCGGTTTTTGGG
GCCGCGGGCGGCGACGGGGCCCGTGCGTCCCAGCGCACATGTTCGACGAGGCGGGGCCTGCGAGCGCGGC
CACCGAGAATCGGACGGGGGTAGTCTCAAGCTGGCCGGCCTGCTCTGGTGCCTGGCCTCGCGCCGCCGTG
TATCGCCCCGCCCTGGGCGGCAAGGCTGGCCCGGTCGGCACCAGTTGCGTGAGCGGAAAGATGGCCGCTT
CCCGGCCCTGCTGCAGGGAGCTCAAAATGGAGGACGCGGCGCTCGGGAGAGCGGGCGGGTGAGTCACCCA
CACAAAGGAAAAGGGCCTTTCCGTCCTCAGCCGTCGCTTCATGTGACTCCACGGAGTACCGGGCGCCGTC
CAGGCACCTCGATTAGTTCTCGAGCTTTTGGAGTACGTCGTCTTTAGGTTGGGGGGAGGGGTTTTATGCG
ATGGAGTTTCCCCACACTGAGTGGGTGGAGACTGAAGTTAGGCCAGCTTGGCACTTGATGTAATTCTCCT
TGGAATTTGCCCTTTTTGAGTTTGGATCTTGGTTCATTCTCAAGCCTCAGACAGTGGTTCAAAGTTTTTT
TCTTCCATTTCAGGTGTCGTGAGGATCCGCCACCATGACCGCCGTGAGCACCACAGCCACTACCGTGCTG
CAGGCCACACAGAGCGACGTGCTGCAGGAGATCCAGTCCAACTTCCTGCTGAATAGCTCCATCTGGGTGA
ACATTGCTCTGGCCGGAGTGGTCATCCTGCTGTTTGTGGCCATGGGGAGGGATCTGGAATCCCCTAGAGC
TAAGCTGATCTGGGTGGCCACAATGCTGGTGCCACTGGTGTCTATTTCTAGTTACGCTGGACTGGCCAGT
GGGCTGACTGTGGGCTTCCTGCAGATGCCACCTGGACACGCTCTGGCCGGACAGGAGGTGCTGAGCCCAT
GGGGCCGGTATCTGACATGGACTTTCTCCACTCCCATGATCCTGCTGGCTCTGGGACTGCTGGCCGACAC
CGATATTGCCAGCCTGTTCACCGCCATCACAATGGACATTGGCATGTGCGTGACAGGACTGGCCGCTGCC
CTGATCACTAGCTCCCATCTGCTGCGCTGGGTGTTCTACGGAATTTCTTGTGCTTTCTTTGTGGCCGTGC
TGTATGTGCTGCTGGTGCAGTGGCCAGCTGATGCTGAGGCTGCTGGGACCAGTGAAATCTTTGGCACTCT
GAGGATTCTGACCGTGGTGCTGTGGCTGGGGTACCCTATCCTGTTCGCTCTGGGCTCTGAGGGAGTGGCC
CTGCTGAGTGTGGGAGTGACCAGCTGGGGATACTCCGGACTGGACATCCTGGCTAAATACGTGTTCGCCT
TTCTGCTGCTGAGATGGGTGGCTGCCAATGAAGGCACAGTGTCTGGGAGTGGAATGGGAATCGGGTCCGG
AGGAGCTGCTCCAGCCGACGATCGACCGGTAGTAAAATCCAGAATTACTTCTGAAGGGGAGTATATCCCT
CTGGATCAAATAGACATCAATGTTGCACCTGCAGGGGCAGTGAGCAAGGGCGAGGAGCTGTTCACCGGGG
TGGTGCCCATCCTGGTCGAGCTGGACGGCGACGTAAACGGCCACAAGTTCAGCGTGTCCGGCGAGGGCGA
GGGCGATGCCACCTACGGCAAGCTGACCCTGAAGTTCATTTGCACCACCGGCAAGCTGCCCGTGCCCTGG
CCCACCCTCGTGACCACCCTGACCTACGGCGTGCAGTGCTTCAGCCGCTACCCCGACCACATGAAGCAGC
ACGACTTCTTCAAGTCCGCCATGCCCGAAGGCTACGTCCAGGAGCGCACCATCTTCTTCAAGGACGACGG
CAACTACAAGACCCGCGCCGAGGTGAAGTTCGAGGGCGACACCCTGGTGAACCGCATCGAGCTGAAGGGC
ATCGACTTCAAGGAGGACGGCAACATCCTGGGGCACAAGCTGGAGTACAACTACAACAGCCACAACGTCT
ATATCATGGCCGACAAGCAGAAGAACGGCATCAAGGTGAACTTCAAGATCCGCCACAACATCGAGGACGG
CAGCGTGCAGCTCGCCGACCACTACCAGCAGAACACCCCCATCGGCGACGGCCCCGTGCTGCTGCCCGAC
AACCACTACCTGAGCACCCAGTCCGCCCTGAGCAAAGACCCCAACGAGAAGCGCGATCACATGGTCCTGC
TGGAGTTCGTGACCGCCGCCGGGATCACTCTCGGCATGGACGAGCTGTACAAGTTCTGCTACGAGAATGA
AGTGTAAGAATTCCGTACAAAGCTTATCGATAATCAACCTCTGGATTACAAAATTTGTGAAAGATTGACT
GGTATTCTTAACTATGTTGCTCCTTTTACGCTATGTGGATACGCTGCTTTAATGCCTTTGTATCATGCTA
TTGCTTCCCGTATGGCTTTCATTTTCTCCTCCTTGTATAAATCCTGGTTGCTGTCTCTTTATGAGGAGTT
GTGGCCCGTTGTCAGGCAACGTGGCGTGGTGTGCACTGTGTTTGCTGACGCAACCCCCACTGGTTGGGGC
ATTGCCACCACCTGTCAGCTCCTTTCCGGGACTTTCGCTTTCCCCCTCCCTATTGCCACGGCGGAACTCA
TCGCCGCCTGCCTTGCCCGCTGCTGGACAGGGGCTCGGCTGTTGGGCACTGACAATTCCGTGGTGTTGTC
GGGGAAATCATCGTCCTTTCCTTGGCTGCTCGCCTATGTTGCCACCTGGATTCTGCGCGGGACGTCCTTC
TGCTACGTCCCTTCGGCCCTCAATCCAGCGGACCTTCCTTCCCGCGGCCTGCTGCCGGCTCTGCGGCCTC
TTCCGCGTCTTCGCCTTCGCCCTCAGACGAGTCGGATCTCCCTTTGGGCCGCCTCCCCGCATCGATACCG
GCTCGAGACGGGTGGCATCCCTGTGACCCCTCCCCAGTGCCTCTCCTGGCCCTGGAAGTTGCCACTCCAG
TGCCCACCAGCCTTGTCCTAATAAAATTAAGTTGCATCATTTTGTCTGACTAGGTGTCCTTCTATAATAT
TATGGGGTGGAGGGGGGTGGTATGGAGCAAGGGGCAAGTTGGGAAGACAACCTGTAGGGCCTGCGGGGTC
TATTGGGAACCAAGCTGGAGTGCAGTGGCACAATCTTGGCTCACTGCAATCTCCGCCTCCTGGGTTCAAG
CGATTCTCCTGCCTCAGCCTCCCGAGTTGTTGGGATTCCAGGCATGCATGACCAGGCTCAGCTAATTTTT
GTTTTTTTGGTAGAGACGGGGTTTCACCATATTGGCCAGGCTGGTCTCCAACTCCTAATCTCAGGTGATC
TACCCACCTTGGCCTCCCAAATTGCTGGGATTACAGGCGTGAACCACTGCTCCCTTCCCTGTCCTTCTCG
AGCTGATTTTGTAGGTAACCACGTGCGGACCGAGCGGCCGCAGGAACCCCTAGTGATGGAGTTGGCCACT
CCCTCTCTGCGCGCTCGCTCGCTCACTGAGGCCGGGCGACCAAAGGTCGCCCGACGCCCGGGCTTTGCCC
GGGCGGCCTCAGTGAGCGAGCGAGCGCGCAGCTGCCTGCAGGGGCGCCTGATGCGGTATTTTCTCCTTAC
GCATCTGTGCGGTATTTCACACCGCATA
[95 nt withheld, positions 4509-4603]
T
[46 nt withheld, positions 4605-4650]
C
[141 nt withheld, positions 4652-4792]
CCTTTGACGTTGGAGTCCACGTTCTTT
[37 nt withheld, positions 4820-4856]
ACTCTATCTCGGGCTATTCTTTTGATTTATAAGGGATTTTGCCGATTTCGGTCTATTGGTTAAAAAATGA
GCTGATTTAACAAAAATTTAACGCGAATTTTAACAAAATATTAACGTTTACAATTTTATGGTGCACTCTC
AGTACAATCTGCTCTGATGCCGCATAGTTAAGCCAGCCCCGACACCCGCCAACACCCGCTGACGCGCCCT
GACGGGCTTGTCTGCTCCCGGCATCCGCTTACAGACAAGCTGTGACCGTCTCCGGGAGCTGCATGTGTCA
GAGGTTTTCACCGTCATCACCGAAACGCGCGAGACGAAAGGGCCTCGTGATACGCCTATTTTTATAGGTT
AATGTCATGATAATAATGGTTTCTTAGACGTCAGGTGGCACTTTTCGGGGAAATGTGCGCGGAACCCCTA
TTTGTTTATTTTTCTAAATACATTCAAATATGTATCCGCTCATGAGACAATAACCCTGATAAATGCTTCA
ATAATATTGAAAAAGGAAGAGTATGAGTATTCAACATTTCCGTGTCGCCCTTATTCCCTTTTTTGCGGCA
TTTTGCCTTCCTGTTTTTGCTCACCCAGAAACGCTGGTGAAAGTAAAAGATGCTGAAGATCAGTTGGGTG
CACGAGTGGGTTACATCGAACTGGATCTCAACAGCGGTAAGATCCTTGAGAGTTTTCGCCCCGAAGAACG
TTTTCCAATGATGAGCACTTTTAAAGTTCTGCTATGTGGCGCGGTATTATCCCGTATTGACGCCGGGCAA
GAGCAACTCGGTCGCCGCATACACTATTCTCAGAATGACTTGGTTGAGTACTCACCAGTCACAGAAAAGC
ATCTTACGGATGGCATGACAGTAAGAGAATTATGCAGTGCTGCCATAACCATGAGTGATAACACTGCGGC
CAACTTACTTCTGACAACGATCGGAGGACCGAAGGAGCTAACCGCTTTTTTGCACAACATGGGGGATCAT
GTAACTCGCCTTGATCGTTGGGAACCGGAGCTGAATGAAGCCATACCAAACGACGAGCGTGACACCACGA
TGCCTGTAGCAATGGCAACAACGTTGCGCAAACTATTAACTGGCGAACTACTTACTCTAGCTTCCCGGCA
ACAATTAATAGACTGGATGGAGGCGGATAAAGTTGCAGGACCACTTCTGCGCTCGGCCCTTCCGGCTGGC
TGGTTTATTGCTGATAAATCTGGAGCCGGTGAGCGTGGGTCTCGCGGTATCATTGCAGCACTGGGGCCAG
ATGGTAAGCCCTCCCGTATCGTAGTTATCTACACGACGGGGAGTCAGGCAACTATGGATGAACGAAATAG
ACAGATCGCTGAGATAGGTGCCTCACTGATTAAGCATTGGTAACTGTCAGACCAAGTTTACTCATATATA
CTTTAGATTGATTTAAAACTTCATTTTTAATTTAAAAGGATCTAGGTGAAGATCCTTTTTGATAATCTCA
TGACCAAAATCCCTTAACGTGAGTTTTCGTTCCACTGAGCGTCAGACCCCGTAGAAAAGATCAAAGGATC
TTCTTGAGATCCTTTTTTTCTGCGCGTAATCTGCTGCTTGCAAACAAAAAAACCACCGCTACCAGCGGTG
GTTTGTTTGCCGGATCAAGAGCTACCAACTCTTTTTCCGAAGGTAACTGGCTTCAGCAGAGCGCAGATAC
CAAATACTGTTCTTCTAGTGTAGCCGTAGTTAGGCCACCACTTCAAGAACTCTGTAGCACCGCCTACATA
CCTCGCTCTGCTAATCCTGTTACCAGTGGCTGCTGCCAGTGGCGATAAGTCGTGTCTTACCGGGTTGGAC
TCAAGACGATAGTTACCGGATAAGGCGCAGCGGTCGGGCTGAACGGGGGGTTCGTGCACACAGCCCAGCT
TGGAGCGAACGACCTACACCGAACTGAGATACCTACAGCGTGAGCTATGAGAAAGCGCCACGCTTCCCGA
AGGGAGAAAGGCGGACAGGTATCCGGTAAGCGGCAGGGTCGGAACAGGAGAGCGCACGAGGGAGCTTCCA
GGGGGAAACGCCTGGTATCTTTATAGTCCTGTCGGGTTTCGCCACCTCTGACTTGAGCGTCGATTTTTGT
GATGCTCGTCAGGGGGGCGGAGCCTATGGAAAAACGCCAGCAACGCGGCCTTTTTACGGTTCCTGGCCTT
TTGCTGGCCTTTTGCTCACATGT
